>Addgene plasmid #101364 | pDD2013 | addgene full sequence | sequence record 194070 | Addgene NGS Result
GGTACCGAGCTCTTACGCGTGCTAGCCCGGGCTGCAGGAATTCGATAGGCAGCTGCGCCACGAAGCAGTC
ACGTCCCCAAGAGCAGCAGCTTGGTCCGGCTGACTCGAGAACAGTGAGTAGCGCCCGCCCACTTGTTTCG
GGCGGCCCGTAAGGCACCCTTATCTTTGAAATGCTATAAGATGTGTGGGAAATAGTAATACCAGGTGTAC
ATGATTTGTGTTAAGGTGTGTGGTGGTTTTCGAAAAACATGGGTTATTGGCCGTTTCTGTTTCTCACGCC
CGGATTATATATCTGGACTTGCCTAGGTAGCATCCATGGCAACGCAAGGCCAGCAAACCCACTATCAAGC
TTGGCATTCCGGTACTGTTGGTAAAGCCACCATGGTGAAACGCGAAAAGAACGTGATCTACGGCCCAGAA
CCACTGCATCCACTGGAAGACCTCACCGCTGGTGAGATGCTCTTCCGAGCACTGCGTAAACATAGTCACC
TCCCTCAAGCACTCGTGGACGTCGTGGGAGACGAGAGCCTCTCCTACAAAGAATTTTTCGAAGCTACTGT
GCTGTTGGCCCAAAGCCTCCATAATTGTGGGTACAAAATGAACGATGTGGTGAGCATTTGTGCTGAGAAT
AACACTCGCTTCTTTATTCCTGTAATCGCTGCTTGGTACATCGGCATGATTGTCGCCCCTGTGAATGAAT
CTTACATCCCAGATGAGCTGTGTAAGGTTATGGGTATTAGCAAACCTCAAATCGTCTTTACTACCAAAAA
CATCTTGAATAAGGTCTTGGAAGTCCAGTCTCGTACTAACTTCATCAAACGCATCATTATTCTGGATACC
GTCGAAAACATCCACGGCTGTGAGAGCCTCCCTAACTTCATCTCTCGTTACAGCGATGGTAATATCGCTA
ATTTCAAGCCCTTGCATTTTGATCCAGTCGAGCAAGTGGCCGCTATTTTGTGCTCCTCCGGCACCACTGG
TTTGCCTAAAGGTGTCATGCAGACTCACCAGAATATCTGTGTGCGTTTGATCCACGCTCTCGACCCTCGT
GTGGGTACTCAATTGATCCCTGGCGTGACTGTGCTGGTGTATCTGCCTTTCTTTCACGCCTTTGGTTTCT
CTATTACCCTGGGCTATTTCATGGTCGGCTTGCGTGTCATCATGTTTCGTCGCTTCGACCAAGAAGCCTT
CTTGAAGGCTATTCAAGACTACGAGGTGCGTTCCGTGATCAACGTCCCTTCAGTCATTTTGTTCCTGAGC
AAATCTCCTTTGGTTGACAAGTATGATCTGAGCAGCTTGCGTGAGCTGTGCTGTGGCGCTGCTCCTTTGG
CCAAAGAAGTGGCCGAGGTCGCTGCTAAGCGTCTGAACCTCCCTGGTATCCGCTGCGGTTTTGGTTTGAC
TGAGAGCACTTCTGCTAACATCCATAGCTTGCGAGACGAGTTTAAGTCTGGTAGCCTGGGTCGCGTGACT
CCTCTTATGGCTGCAAAGATCGCCGACCGTGAGACCGGCAAAGCACTGGGCCCAAATCAAGTCGGTGAAT
TGTGTATTAAGGGCCCTATGGTCTCTAAAGGCTACGTGAACAATGTGGAGGCCACTAAAGAAGCCATTGA
TGATGATGGCTGGCTCCATAGCGGCGACTTCGGTTACTATGATGAGGACGAACACTTCTATGTGGTCGAT
CGCTACAAAGAATTGATTAAGTACAAAGGCTCTCAAGTCGCACCAGCCGAACTGGAAGAAATTTTGCTGA
AGAACCCTTGTATCCGCGACGTGGCCGTCGTGGGTATCCCAGACTTGGAAGCTGGCGAGTTGCCTAGCGC
CTTTGTGGTGAAACAACCCGGCAAGGAGATCACTGCTAAGGAGGTCTACGACTATTTGGCCGAGCGCGTG
TCTCACACCAAATATCTGCGTGGCGGCGTCCGCTTCGTCGATTCTATTCCACGCAACGTTACCGGTAAGA
TCACTCGTAAAGAGTTGCTGAAGCAACTCCTCGAAAAAGCTGGCGGCTAGTAAAGTCTTCATGATTATCT
AGAGTCGGGGCGGCCGGCCGCTTCGAGCAGACATGATAAGATACATTGATGAGTTTGGACAAACCACAAC
TAGAATGCAGTGAAAAAAATGCTTTATTTGTGAAATTTGTGATGCTATTGCTTTATTTGTAACCATTATA
AGCTGCAATAAACAAGTTAACAACAACAATTGCATTCATTTTATGTTTCAGGTTCAGGGGGAGGTGTGGG
AGGTTTTTTAAAGCAAGTAAAACCTCTACAAATGTGGTAAAATCGATAAGGATCCGTCGACCGATGCCCT
TGAGAGCCTTCAACCCAGTCAGCTCCTTCCGGTGGGCGCGGGGCATGACTATCGTCGCCGCACTTATGAC
TGTCTTCTTTATCATGCAACTCGTAGGACAGGTGCCGGCAGCGCTCTTCCGCTTCCTCGCTCACTGACTC
GCTGCGCTCGGTCGTTCGGCTGCGGCGAGCGGTATCAGCTCACTCAAAGGCGGTAATACGGTTATCCACA
GAATCAGGGGATAACGCAGGAAAGAACATGTGAGCAAAAGGCCAGCAAAAGGCCAGGAACCGTAAAAAGG
CCGCGTTGCTGGCGTTTTTCCATAGGCTCCGCCCCCCTGACGAGCATCACAAAAATCGACGCTCAAGTCA
GAGGTGGCGAAACCCGACAGGACTATAAAGATACCAGGCGTTTCCCCCTGGAAGCTCCCTCATGCGCTCT
CCTGTTCCGACCCTGCCGCTTACCGGATACCTGTCCGCCTTTCTCCCTTCGGGAAGCGTGGCGCTTTCTC
ATAGCTCACGCTGTAGGTATCTCAGTTCGGTGTAGGTCGTTCGCTCCAAGCTGGGCTGTGTGCACGAACC
CCCCGTTCAGCCCGACCGCTGCGCCTTATCCGGTAACTATCGTCTTGAGTCCAACCCGGTAAGACACGAC
TTATCGCCACTGGCAGCAGCCACTGGTAACAGGATTAGCAGAGCGAGGTATGTAGGCGGTGCTACAGAGT
TCTTGAAGTGGTGGCCTAACTACGGCTACACTAGAAGAACAGTATTTGGTATCTGCGCTCTGCTGAAGCC
AGTTACCTTCGGAAAAAGAGTTGGTAGCTCTTGATCCGGCAAACAAACCACCGCTGGTAGCGGTGGTTTT
TTTGTTTGCAAGCAGCAGATTACGCGCAGAAAAAAAGGATCTCAAGAAGATCCTTTGATCTTTTCTACGG
GGTCTGACGCTCAGTGGAACGAAAACTCACGTTAAGGGATTTTGGTCATGAGATTATCAAAAAGGATCTT
CACCTAGATCCTTTTAAATTAAAAATGAAGTTTTAAATCAATCTAAAGTATATATGAGTAAACTTGGTCT
GACAGTTACCAATGCTTAATCAGTGAGGCACCTATCTCAGCGATCTGTCTATTTCGTTCATCCATAGTTG
CCTGACTCCCCGTCGTGTAGATAACTACGATACGGGAGGGCTTACCATCTGGCCCCAGTGCTGCAATGAT
ACCGCGAGACCCACGCTCACCGGCTCCAGATTTATCAGCAATAAACCAGCCAGCCGGAAGGGCCGAGCGC
AGAAGTGGTCCTGCAACTTTACCCGCCTCCATCCAGTCTATTAATTGTTGCCGGGAAGCTAGAGTAAGTA
GTTCGCCAGTTAATAGTTTGCGCAACGTTGTTGCCATTGCTACAGGCATCGTGGTGTCACGCTCGTCGTT
TGGTATGGCTTCATTCAGCTCCGGTTCCCAACGATCAAGGCGAGTTACATGATCCCCCATGTTGTGCAAA
AAAGCGGTTAGCTCCTTCGGTCCTCCGATCGTTGTCAGAAGTAAGTTGGCCGCAGTGTTATCACTCATGG
TTATGGCAGCACTGCATAATTCTCTTACTGTCATGCCATCCGTAAGATGCTTTTCTGTGACTGGTGAGTA
CTCAACCAAGTCATTCTGAGAATAGTGTATGCGGCGACCGAGTTGCTCTTGCCCGGCGTCAATACGGGAT
AATACCGCGCCACATAGCAGAACTTTAAAAGTGCTCATCATTGGAAAACGTTCTTCGGGGCGAAAACTCT
CAAGGATCTTACCGCTGTTGAGATCCAGTTCGATGTAACCCACTCGTGCACCCAACTGATCTTCAGCATC
TTTTACTTTCACCAGCGTTTCTGGGTGAGCAAAAACAGGAAGGCAAAATGCCGCAAAAAAGGGAATAAGG
GCGACACGGAAATGTTGAATACTCATACTCTTCCTTTTTCAATATTATTGAAGCATTTATCAGGGTTATT
GTCTCATGAGCGGATACATATTTGAATGTATTTAGAAAAATAAACAAATAGGGGTTCCGCGCACATTTCC
CCGAAAAGTGCCACCTG
[124 nt withheld, positions 4358-4481]
C
[91 nt withheld, positions 4483-4573]
A
[49 nt withheld, positions 4575-4623]
CCTTTGACGTTGGAGTCCACGTTCTTT
[37 nt withheld, positions 4651-4687]
ACCCTATCTCGGTCTATTCTTTTGATTTATAAGGGATTTTGCCGATTTCGGCCTATTGGTTAAAAAATGA
GCTGATTTAACAAAAATTTAACGCGAATTTTAACAAAATATTAACGCTTACAATTTGCCATTCGCCATTC
AGGCTGCGCAACTGTTGGGAAGGGCGATCGGTGCGGGCCTCTTCGCTATTACGCCAGCCCAAGCTACCAT
GATAAGTAAGTAATATTAAGGTACGGGAGGTACTTGGAGCGGCCGCAATAAAATATCTTTATTTTCATTA
CATCTGTGTGTTGGTTTTTTGTGTGAATCGATAGTACTAACATACGCTCTCCATCAAAACAAAACGAAAC
AAAACAAACTAGCAAAATAGGCTGTCCCCAGTGCAAGTGCAGGTGCCAGAACATTTCTCTATCGATA
Features (pLannotate 1.2.2; 12 found; start..end, strand, type, name):
     26..47      +  misc_feature   MCS (fragment): pBluescript multiple cloning site
    382..2010    +  CDS            CBG68luc: green-emitting variant of click beetle luciferase human codon-optimized
   2067..2188    -  polyA_signal   SV40 poly(A) signal: SV40 polyadenylation signal
   2211..2279    -  CDS            large T antigen (fragment): large T antigen from SV40 (simian virus 40)
   2295..2427    +  CDS            TcR (fragment): tetracycline efflux protein; tet; confers resistance to tetracycline
   2607..3195    -  rep_origin     ori: high-copy-number ColE1/pMB1/pBR322/pUC origin of replication
   3366..4226    -  CDS            AmpR: β-lactamase; bla; confers resistance to ampicillin, carbenicillin, and related antibiotics
   4227..4331    -  promoter       AmpR promoter: bla
   4358..4786    +  rep_origin     f1 ori (sequence partly withheld): f1 bacteriophage origin of replication; arrow indicates direction of (+) strand synthesis
   4818..4885    -  CDS            lacZα (fragment): LacZα fragment of β-galactosidase; lacZ fragment
   4944..4992    +  polyA_signal   poly(A) signal: synthetic polyadenylation signal
   5006..5097    +  misc_feature   pause site: RNA polymerase II transcriptional pause signal from the human α2 globin gene
