[The description below was written by a language model from this plasmid's Addgene catalogue record and pLannotate feature annotations shown in this document.]
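Description:
pDD2013, also named pCBG68-K14ΔTATA, is a promoter-reporter plasmid built on Promega's promoterless pCBG68 Basic backbone. It is a derivative of pCBG68-LANApi (pDD2002) in which the TATA box associated with the K14 gene of Kaposi's sarcoma-associated herpesvirus (KSHV) has been mutated. The reporter is CBG68luc, a human codon-optimized, green-emitting click beetle luciferase, followed by an SV40 polyadenylation signal. Upstream of the cloning region, a synthetic poly(A) signal and an RNA polymerase II transcriptional pause site from the human α2 globin gene limit read-through transcription from the backbone, so that luciferase output reflects the activity of the inserted promoter fragment. The plasmid is propagated in E. coli through a high-copy ColE1/pUC-type origin and selected with ampicillin via the β-lactamase gene and its own promoter. An f1 origin is also present. The short large T antigen, TcR and lacZα fragments in the annotation appear to be backbone remnants rather than functional genes.

The KSHV promoter insert itself is not annotated in the feature table. It presumably lies in the unannotated interval between the multiple cloning site fragment and the start of the luciferase coding sequence, but the record gives neither its boundaries nor the exact nucleotide changes. The sequenced record's length also equals the size listed for the backbone without insert, a discrepancy the record does not explain. The associated study concerns the bidirectional KSHV promoter that drives the viral G-protein-coupled receptor and lytic LANA transcripts. The construct therefore serves in transfection-based luciferase assays, where comparison with the parental plasmid shows how much the K14 TATA element contributes to promoter activity.
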