Addgene plasmid #101364: pDD2013
Purpose: Name: pCBG68-K14ΔTATA. K14 TATA box mutation in pCBG68-LANApi (pDD2002).
Depositing lab: Dirk Dittmer. Depositing organization: University of North Carolina at Chapel Hill. Publication: Quantitative analysis of the bidirectional viral G-protein-coupled receptor and lytic latency-associated nuclear antigen promoter of Kaposi's sarcoma-associated herpesvirus. Hilton IB, Dittmer DP. J Virol. 2012 Sep;86(18):9683-95. doi: 10.1128/JVI.00881-12. Epub 2012 Jun 27. PubMed 22740392.
Backbone
  Vector backbone: pCBG68 Basic
  Backbone manufacturer: Promega
  Backbone size w/o insert (bp): 5104
  Vector type: Unspecified
Growth in bacteria
  Bacterial resistance: Ampicillin, 100 μg/mL
  Growth temperature: 37°C
  Growth strain: DH5alpha
  Copy number: Unknown
Gene/Insert
  Gene/Insert name: K14 TATA box mutation in pCBG68-LANApi (pDD2002).
  Species: KSHV (viral)
  Mutation: K14 TATA box mutation in pCBG68-LANApi (pDD2002).
Terms and licenses: Academic/Nonprofit Terms; Industry Terms: Not Available to Industry
How to cite: pDD2013 was a gift from Dirk Dittmer (Addgene plasmid # 101364 ; http://n2t.net/addgene:101364 ; RRID:Addgene_101364)
